>Addgene plasmid #34892 | pBSFI-p110γ | addgene partial sequence | sequence record 42809 | T7 5'-TAATACGACTCACTATAGGG-3'
TCGATAAGCTTACGCGTTTTTGATTCTAGCCTAAAGTATTAGGCTGAATGTTTCTCTCCTTGTTTGATGC
CAAGAACAAGATGTAGAAACCAATTAAACTGCACAGTCCATCCTTTGTCTCTGCAAACTTCGATCTGATC
AAGAAAATACTTTTTAGCATCCTCCTCATTTTTCCCCACTGTGAGGGCATCCCGGATATATTCAATGTCT
TCTTTGCTTGTTAACTGGGGCATTCCTGTCATCAGCATCATGGAGAACAGGATGATCAGTAGGTTTGTGT
GATGACGAAGGGCTAGATAAGCCTTAACACAGATGTCCTGAAATTTCTGGAAGTGTGGGCTTGTCTTCTT
TCCAGAAGTTCCCATCACAAAGAGGAAGTCAGGGGTTAGCACAAATGGCACTCTCTCTTTATTAATGCCC
AGGAAACTTTTGTAATTCCCAAGAATGTGCCCGAAGTCAATATGAAATAGGTTTCCTGTCTCGGTGATCA
TAATATTGTCATTGTGTCTGTCGCCTATTCCAAGAACAAAGGTTGCCACA
