[The description below was written by a language model from this plasmid's Addgene catalogue record.]
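Description:
pBSFI-p110γ is a bacterial adaptor (shuttle) plasmid carrying the human PIK3CG coding sequence, which encodes p110γ, the catalytic subunit of the class IB phosphoinositide 3-kinase. The backbone, pBSFI, is a small cloning vector of about 2.9 kb without insert. It is maintained at high copy number in E. coli under ampicillin selection. The record gives no feature table, so the origin of replication and other backbone elements are not explicitly listed. The use of T3 and T7 as flanking sequencing primers indicates that these phage promoter/primer sites sit on either side of the cloning region.

The p110γ insert was placed between BamHI at the 5′ end and MluI at the 3′ end, and both sites were preserved, so the fragment can be excised again. The record states no eukaryotic promoter, epitope tag, reporter or mutation. This fits the "adaptor plasmid" classification: such a construct is an intermediate that holds a gene in a convenient set of restriction sites for transfer into a final expression vector, rather than driving expression in cells itself. The record does not name the destination vector.

The associated work examined the oncogenic transforming activity of the non-α class I PI3K isoforms (p110β, γ and δ), so this plasmid most plausibly served as the source of the wild-type p110γ sequence for building expression constructs in those transformation studies. It is also useful as a general template for subcloning or sequence verification of human PIK3CG.
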