Addgene plasmid #34892: pBSFI-p110γ
Depositing lab: Peter Vogt. Depositing organization: Scripps California (The Scripps Research Institute). Publication: Oncogenic transformation induced by the p110beta, -gamma, and -delta isoforms of class I phosphoinositide 3-kinase. Kang S, Denley A, Vanhaesebroeck B, Vogt PK. Proc Natl Acad Sci U S A. 2006 Jan 31;103(5):1289-94. Epub 2006 Jan 23. 10.1073/pnas.0510772103 PubMed 16432180.
Backbone
  Vector backbone: pBSFI
  Backbone manufacturer: Aoki et al., PNAS. 1998 Dec 8;95(25):14950-5
  Backbone size w/o insert (bp): 2949
  Vector type: Adaptor plasmid
Growth in bacteria
  Bacterial resistance: Ampicillin, 100 μg/mL
  Growth temperature: 37°C
  Growth strain: DH5alpha
  Copy number: High Copy
Gene/Insert
  Gene/Insert name: p110γ (alt name: PIK3CG)
  Species: H. sapiens (human)
  Entrez Gene: PIK3CG (a.k.a. IMD97, PI3CG, PI3K, PI3Kgamma, PIK3, p110gamma, p120-PI3K)
  Cloning method: Restriction Enzyme; 5′ cloning site BamHI (not destroyed); 3′ cloning site MluI (not destroyed)
  Sequencing primers: 5′ T3; 3′ T7
Terms and licenses: Academic/Nonprofit Terms; Industry Terms: Not Available to Industry
How to cite: pBSFI-p110γ was a gift from Peter Vogt (Addgene plasmid # 34892 ; http://n2t.net/addgene:34892 ; RRID:Addgene_34892)
